>Addgene plasmid #75891 | CDK11A gRNA (BRDN0001147032) | addgene full sequence | sequence record 184770 | Addgene Assembled Sequence
CCCGGGTGCAAAGATGGATAAAGTTTTAAACAGAGAGGAATCTTTGCAGCTAATGGACCTTCTAGGTCTT
GAAAGGAGTGGGAATTGGCTCCGGTGCCCGTCAGTGGGCAGAGCGCACATCGCCCACAGTCCCCGAGAAG
TTGGGGGGAGGGGTCGGCAATTGATCCGGTGCCTAGAGAAGGTGGCGCGGGGTAAACTGGGAAAGTGATG
TCGTGTACTGGCTCCGCCTTTTTCCCGAGGGTGGGGGAGAACCGTATATAAGTGCAGTAGTCGCCGTGAA
CGTTCTTTTTCGCAACGGGTTTGCCGCCAGAACACAGGTAAGTGCCGTGTGTGGTTCCCGCGGGCCTGGC
CTCTTTACGGGTTATGGCCCTTGCGTGCCTTGAATTACTTCCACCTGGCTGCAGTACGTGATTCTTGATC
CCGAGCTTCGGGTTGGAAGTGGGTGGGAGAGTTCGAGGCCTTGCGCTTAAGGAGCCCCTTCGCCTCGTGC
TTGAGTTGAGGCCTGGCCTGGGCGCTGGGGCCGCCGCGTGCGAATCTGGTGGCACCTTCGCGCCTGTCTC
GCTGCTTTCGATAAGTCTCTAGCCATTTAAAATTTTTGATGACCTGCTGCGACGCTTTTTTTCTGGCAAG
ATAGTCTTGTAAATGCGGGCCAAGATCTGCACACTGGTATTTCGGTTTTTGGGGCCGCGGGCGGCGACGG
GGCCCGTGCGTCCCAGCGCACATGTTCGGCGAGGCGGGGCCTGCGAGCGCGGCCACCGAGAATCGGACGG
GGGTAGTCTCAAGCTGGCCGGCCTGCTCTGGTGCCTGGCCTCGCGCCGCCGTGTATCGCCCCGCCCTGGG
CGGCAAGGCTGGCCCGGTCGGCACCAGTTGCGTGAGCGGAAAGATGGCCGCTTCCCGGCCCTGCTGCAGG
GAGCTCAAAATGGAGGACGCGGCGCTCGGGAGAGCGGGCGGGTGAGTCACCCACACAAAGGAAAAGGGCC
TTTCCGTCCTCAGCCGTCGCTTCATGTGACTCCACGGAGTACCGGGCGCCGTCCAGGCACCTCGATTAGT
TCTCGAGCTTTTGGAGTACGTCGTCTTTAGGTTGGGGGGAGGGGTTTTATGCGATGGAGTTTCCCCACAC
TGAGTGGGTGGAGACTGAAGTTAGGCCAGCTTGGCACTTGATGTAATTCTCCTTGGAATTTGCCCTTTTT
GAGTTTGGATCTTGGTTCATTCTCAAGCCTCAGACAGTGGTTCAAAGTTTTTTTCTTCCATTTCAGGTGT
CGTGACGTACGGCCACCATGACCGAGTACAAGCCCACGGTGCGCCTCGCCACCCGCGACGACGTCCCCAG
GGCCGTACGCACCCTCGCCGCCGCGTTCGCCGACTACCCCGCCACGCGCCACACCGTCGATCCGGACCGC
CACATCGAGCGGGTCACCGAGCTGCAAGAACTCTTCCTCACGCGCGTCGGGCTCGACATCGGCAAGGTGT
GGGTCGCGGACGACGGCGCCGCCGTGGCGGTCTGGACCACGCCGGAGAGCGTCGAAGCGGGGGCGGTGTT
CGCCGAGATCGGCCCGCGCATGGCCGAGTTGAGCGGTTCCCGGCTGGCCGCGCAGCAACAGATGGAAGGC
CTCCTGGCGCCGCACCGGCCCAAGGAGCCCGCGTGGTTCCTGGCCACCGTCGGAGTCTCGCCCGACCACC
AGGGCAAGGGTCTGGGCAGCGCCGTCGTGCTCCCCGGAGTGGAGGCGGCCGAGCGCGCCGGGGTGCCCGC
CTTCCTGGAGACCTCCGCGCCCCGCAACCTCCCCTTCTACGAGCGGCTCGGCTTCACCGTCACCGCCGAC
GTCGAGGTGCCCGAAGGACCGCGCACCTGGTGCATGACCCGCAAGCCCGGTGCCTGAACGCGTTAAGTCG
ACAATCAACCTCTGGATTACAAAATTTGTGAAAGATTGACTGGTATTCTTAACTATGTTGCTCCTTTTAC
GCTATGTGGATACGCTGCTTTAATGCCTTTGTATCATGCTATTGCTTCCCGTATGGCTTTCATTTTCTCC
TCCTTGTATAAATCCTGGTTGCTGTCTCTTTATGAGGAGTTGTGGCCCGTTGTCAGGCAACGTGGCGTGG
TGTGCACTGTGTTTGCTGACGCAACCCCCACTGGTTGGGGCATTGCCACCACCTGTCAGCTCCTTTCCGG
GACTTTCGCTTTCCCCCTCCCTATTGCCACGGCGGAACTCATCGCCGCCTGCCTTGCCCGCTGCTGGACA
GGGGCTCGGCTGTTGGGCACTGACAATTCCGTGGTGTTGTCGGGGAAATCATCGTCCTTTCCTTGGCTGC
TCGCCTGTGTTGCCACCTGGATTCTGCGCGGGACGTCCTTCTGCTACGTCCCTTCGGCCCTCAATCCAGC
GGACCTTCCTTCCCGCGGCCTGCTGCCGGCTCTGCGGCCTCTTCCGCGTCTTCGCCTTCGCCCTCAGACG
AGTCGGATCTCCCTTTGGGCCGCCTCCCCGCGTCGACTTTAAGACCAATGACTTACAAGGCAGCTGTAGA
TCTTAGCCACTTTTTAAAAGAAAAGGGGGGACTGGAAGGGCTAATTCACTCCCAACGAAGACAAGATCTG
CTTTTTGCTTGTACTGGGTCTCTCTGGTTAGACCAGATCTGAGCCTGGGAGCTCTCTGGCTAACTAGGGA
ACCCACTGCTTAAGCCTCAATAAAGCTTGCCTTGAGTGCTTCAAGTAGTGTGTGCCCGTCTGTTGTGTGA
CTCTGGTAACTAGAGATCCCTCAGACCCTTTTAGTCAGTGTGGAAAATCTCTAGCAGTACGTATAGTAGT
TCATGTCATCTTATTATTCAGTATTTATAACTTGCAAAGAAATGAATATCAGAGAGTGAGAGGAACTTGT
TTATTGCAGCTTATAATGGTTACAAATAAAGCAATAGCATCACAAATTTCACAAATAAAGCATTTTTTTC
ACTGCATTCTAGTTGTGGTTTGTCCAAACTCATCAATGTATCTTATCATGTCTGGCTCTAGCTATCCCGC
CCCTAACTCCGCCCATCCCGCCCCTAACTCCGCCCAGTTCCGCCCATTCTCCGCCCCATGGCTGACTAAT
TTTTTTTATTTATGCAGAGGCCGAGGCCGCCTCGGCCTCTGAGCTATTCCAGAAGTAGTGAGGAGGCTTT
TTTGGAGGCCTAGGGACGTACCCAATTCGCCCTATAGTGAGTCGTATTACGCGCGCTCACTGGCCGTCGT
TTTACAACGTCGTGACTGGGAAAACCCTGGCGTTACCCAACTTAATCGCCTTGCAGCACATCCCCCTTTC
GCCAGCTGGCGTAATAGCGAAGAGGCCCGCACCGATCGCCCTTCCCAACAGTTGCGCAGCCTGAATGGCG
AATGGG
[124 nt withheld, positions 3367-3490]
C
[91 nt withheld, positions 3492-3582]
A
[49 nt withheld, positions 3584-3632]
CCTTTGACGTTGGAGTCCACGTTCTTT
[37 nt withheld, positions 3660-3696]
ACCCTATCTCGGTCTATTCTTTTGATTTATAAGGGATTTTGCCGATTTCGGCCTATTGGTTAAAAAATGA
GCTGATTTAACAAAAATTTAACGCGAATTTTAACAAAATATTAACGCTTACAATTTAGGTGGCACTTTTC
GGGGAAATGTGCGCGGAACCCCTATTTGTTTATTTTTCTAAATACATTCAAATATGTATCCGCTCATGAG
ACAATAACCCTGATAAATGCTTCAATAATATTGAAAAAGGAAGAGTATGAGTATTCAACATTTCCGTGTC
GCCCTTATTCCCTTTTTTGCGGCATTTTGCCTTCCTGTTTTTGCTCACCCAGAAACGCTGGTGAAAGTAA
AAGATGCTGAAGATCAGTTGGGTGCACGAGTGGGTTACATCGAACTGGATCTCAACAGCGGTAAGATCCT
TGAGAGTTTTCGCCCCGAAGAACGTTTTCCAATGATGAGCACTTTTAAAGTTCTGCTATGTGGCGCGGTA
TTATCCCGTATTGACGCCGGGCAAGAGCAACTCGGTCGCCGCATACACTATTCTCAGAATGACTTGGTTG
AGTACTCACCAGTCACAGAAAAGCATCTTACGGATGGCATGACAGTAAGAGAATTATGCAGTGCTGCCAT
AACCATGAGTGATAACACTGCGGCCAACTTACTTCTGACAACGATCGGAGGACCGAAGGAGCTAACCGCT
TTTTTGCACAACATGGGGGATCATGTAACTCGCCTTGATCGTTGGGAACCGGAGCTGAATGAAGCCATAC
CAAACGACGAGCGTGACACCACGATGCCTGTAGCAATGGCAACAACGTTGCGCAAACTATTAACTGGCGA
ACTACTTACTCTAGCTTCCCGGCAACAATTAATAGACTGGATGGAGGCGGATAAAGTTGCAGGACCACTT
CTGCGCTCGGCCCTTCCGGCTGGCTGGTTTATTGCTGATAAATCTGGAGCCGGTGAGCGTGGGTCTCGCG
GTATCATTGCAGCACTGGGGCCAGATGGTAAGCCCTCCCGTATCGTAGTTATCTACACGACGGGGAGTCA
GGCAACTATGGATGAACGAAATAGACAGATCGCTGAGATAGGTGCCTCACTGATTAAGCATTGGTAACTG
TCAGACCAAGTTTACTCATATATACTTTAGATTGATTTAAAACTTCATTTTTAATTTAAAAGGATCTAGG
TGAAGATCCTTTTTGATAATCTCATGACCAAAATCCCTTAACGTGAGTTTTCGTTCCACTGAGCGTCAGA
CCCCGTAGAAAAGATCAAAGGATCTTCTTGAGATCCTTTTTTTCTGCGCGTAATCTGCTGCTTGCAAACA
AAAAAACCACCGCTACCAGCGGTGGTTTGTTTGCCGGATCAAGAGCTACCAACTCTTTTTCCGAAGGTAA
CTGGCTTCAGCAGAGCGCAGATACCAAATACTGTTCTTCTAGTGTAGCCGTAGTTAGGCCACCACTTCAA
GAACTCTGTAGCACCGCCTACATACCTCGCTCTGCTAATCCTGTTACCAGTGGCTGCTGCCAGTGGCGAT
AAGTCGTGTCTTACCGGGTTGGACTCAAGACGATAGTTACCGGATAAGGCGCAGCGGTCGGGCTGAACGG
GGGGTTCGTGCACACAGCCCAGCTTGGAGCGAACGACCTACACCGAACTGAGATACCTACAGCGTGAGCT
ATGAGAAAGCGCCACGCTTCCCGAAGGGAGAAAGGCGGACAGGTATCCGGTAAGCGGCAGGGTCGGAACA
GGAGAGCGCACGAGGGAGCTTCCAGGGGGAAACGCCTGGTATCTTTATAGTCCTGTCGGGTTTCGCCACC
TCTGACTTGAGCGTCGATTTTTGTGATGCTCGTCAGGGGGGCGGAGCCTATGGAAAAACGCCAGCAACGC
GGCCTTTTTACGGTTCCTGGCCTTTTGCTGGCCTTTTGCTCACATGTTCTTTCCTGCGTTATCCCCTGAT
TCTGTGGATAACCGTATTACCGCCTTTGAGTGAGCTGATACCGCTCGCCGCAGCCGAACGACCGAGCGCA
GCGAGTCAGTGAGCGAGGAAGCGGAAGAGCGCCCAATACGCAAACCGCCTCTCCCCGCGCGTTGGCCGAT
TCATTAATGCAGCTGGCACGACAGGTTTCCCGACTGGAAAGCGGGCAGTGAGCGCAACGCAATTAATGTG
AGTTAGCTCACTCATTAGGCACCCCAGGCTTTACACTTTATGCTTCCGGCTCGTATGTTGTGTGGAATTG
TGAGCGGATAACAATTTCACACAGGAAACAGCTATGACCATGATTACGCCAAGCGCGCAATTAACCCTCA
CTAAAGGGAACAAAAGCTGGAGCTGCAAGCTTAATGTAGTCTTATGCAATACTCTTGTAGTCTTGCAACA
TGGTAACGATGAGTTAGCAACATGCCTTACAAGGAGAGAAAAAGCACCGTGCATGCCGATTGGTGGAAGT
AAGGTGGTACGATCGTGCCTTATTAGGAAGGCAACAGACGGGTCTGACATGGATTGGACGAACCACTGAA
TTGCCGCATTGCAGAGATATTGTATTTAAGTGCCTAGCTCGATACATAAACGGGTCTCTCTGGTTAGACC
AGATCTGAGCCTGGGAGCTCTCTGGCTAACTAGGGAACCCACTGCTTAAGCCTCAATAAAGCTTGCCTTG
AGTGCTTCAAGTAGTGTGTGCCCGTCTGTTGTGTGACTCTGGTAACTAGAGATCCCTCAGACCCTTTTAG
TCAGTGTGGAAAATCTCTAGCAGTGGCGCCCGAACAGGGACTTGAAAGCGAAAGGGAAACCAGAGGAGCT
CTCTCGACGCAGGACTCGGCTTGCTGAAGCGCGCACGGCAAGAGGCGAGGGGCGGCGACTGGTGAGTACG
CCAAAAATTTTGACTAGCGGAGGCTAGAAGGAGAGAGATGGGTGCGAGAGCGTCAGTATTAAGCGGGGGA
GAATTAGATCGCGATGGGAAAAAATTCGGTTAAGGCCAGGGGGAAAGAAAAAATATAAATTAAAACATAT
AGTATGGGCAAGCAGGGAGCTAGAACGATTCGCAGTTAATCCTGGCCTGTTAGAAACATCAGAAGGCTGT
AGACAAATACTGGGACAGCTACAACCATCCCTTCAGACAGGATCAGAAGAACTTAGATCATTATATAATA
CAGTAGCAACCCTCTATTGTGTGCATCAAAGGATAGAGATAAAAGACACCAAGGAAGCTTTAGACAAGAT
AGAGGAAGAGCAAAACAAAAGTAAGACCACCGCACAGCAAGCGGCCGCTGATCTTCAGACCTGGAGGAGG
AGATATGAGGGACAATTGGAGAAGTGAATTATATAAATATAAAGTAGTAAAAATTGAACCATTAGGAGTA
GCACCCACCAAGGCAAAGAGAAGAGTGGTGCAGAGAGAAAAAAGAGCAGTGGGAATAGGAGCTTTGTTCC
TTGGGTTCTTGGGAGCAGCAGGAAGCACTATGGGCGCAGCGTCAATGACGCTGACGGTACAGGCCAGACA
ATTATTGTCTGGTATAGTGCAGCAGCAGAACAATTTGCTGAGGGCTATTGAGGCGCAACAGCATCTGTTG
CAACTCACAGTCTGGGGCATCAAGCAGCTCCAGGCAAGAATCCTGGCTGTGGAAAGATACCTAAAGGATC
AACAGCTCCTGGGGATTTGGGGTTGCTCTGGAAAACTCATTTGCACCACTGCTGTGCCTTGGAATGCTAG
TTGGAGTAATAAATCTCTGGAACAGATTTGGAATCACACGACCTGGATGGAGTGGGACAGAGAAATTAAC
AATTACACAAGCTTAATACACTCCTTAATTGAAGAATCGCAAAACCAGCAAGAAAAGAATGAACAAGAAT
TATTGGAATTAGATAAATGGGCAAGTTTGTGGAATTGGTTTAACATAACAAATTGGCTGTGGTATATAAA
ATTATTCATAATGATAGTAGGAGGCTTGGTAGGTTTAAGAATAGTTTTTGCTGTACTTTCTATAGTGAAT
AGAGTTAGGCAGGGATATTCACCATTATCGTTTCAGACCCACCTCCCAACCCCGAGGGGACCCAGAGAGG
GCCTATTTCCCATGATTCCTTCATATTTGCATATACGATACAAGGCTGTTAGAGAGATAATTAGAATTAA
TTTGACTGTAAACACAAAGATATTAGTACAAAATACGTGACGTAGAAAGTAATAATTTCTTGGGTAGTTT
GCAGTTTTAAAATTATGTTTTAAAATGGACTATCATATGCTTACCGTAACTTGAAAGTATTTCGATTTCT
TGGCTTTATATATCTTGTGGAAAGGACGAAACACCGCTACATCGTGATGAACTACGGTTTTAGAGCTAGA
AATAGCAAGTTAAAATAAGGCTAGTCCGTTATCAACTTGAAAAAGTGGCACCGAGTCGGTGCTTTTTTAA
GCTTGGCGTAACTAGATCTTGAGACAAATGGCAGTATTCATCCACAATTTTAAAAGAAAAGGGGGGATTG
GGGGGTACAGTGCAGGGGAAAGAATAGTAGACATAATAGCAACAGACATACAAACTAAAGAATTACAAAA
ACAAATTACAAAAATTCAAAATTTTCGGGTTTATTACAGGGACAGCAGAGATCCACTTTGGCGCCGGCTC
GAGGGGG
Features (pLannotate 1.2.2; 29 found; start..end, strand, type, name):
     14..80      +  CDS            small t antigen (fragment): SV40 (simian virus 40) small t antigen
    106..317     +  promoter       EF-1α core promoter: core promoter for human elongation factor EF-1α
    318..1256    +  intron         EF-1α intron A: intron upstream of the start codon of human EF-1α
   1278..1877    +  CDS            PuroR (fragment): puromycin N-acetyltransferase; pac from Streptomyces; confers resistance to puromycin
   1893..2481    +  misc_feature   WPRE: woodchuck hepatitis virus posttranscriptional regulatory element
   2532..2551    +  misc_feature   cPPT/CTS (fragment): central polypurine tract and central termination sequence of HIV-1
   2553..2786    +  LTR            3' LTR (ΔU3): self-inactivating 3' long terminal repeat (LTR) from HIV-1
   2864..2985    +  polyA_signal   SV40 poly(A) signal: SV40 polyadenylation signal
   3025..3160    +  rep_origin     SV40 ori: SV40 origin of replication
   3181..3199    -  promoter       T7 promoter: promoter for bacteriophage T7 RNA polymerase
   3207..3362    +  CDS            lacZα (fragment): LacZα fragment of β-galactosidase; lacZ fragment
   3367..3795    +  rep_origin     f1 ori (sequence partly withheld): f1 bacteriophage origin of replication; arrow indicates direction of (+) strand synthesis
   3848..3952    +  promoter       AmpR promoter: bla
   3953..4813    +  CDS            AmpR: β-lactamase; bla; confers resistance to ampicillin, carbenicillin, and related antibiotics
   4984..5572    +  rep_origin     ori: high-copy-number ColE1/pMB1/pBR322/pUC origin of replication
   5755..5847    +  CDS            lacI (fragment): lac repressor; lacI; The lac repressor binds to the lac operator to inhibit transcription in E. coli. This inhibition can be relieved by adding lactose or isopropyl-β-D-thiogalactopyranoside (IPTG).
   5860..5881    +  protein_bind   CAP binding site: CAP binding activates transcription in the presence of cAMP. E. coli catabolite activator protein
   5896..5926    +  promoter       lac promoter: promoter for the E. coli lac operon
   5934..5950    +  protein_bind   lac operator: The lac repressor binds to the lac operator to inhibit transcription in E. coli. This inhibition can be relieved by adding lactose or isopropyl-β-D-thiogalactopyranoside (IPTG). lac repressor encoded by lacI
   5995..6013    +  promoter       T3 promoter: promoter for bacteriophage T3 RNA polymerase
   6041..6267    +  promoter       RSV promoter: Rous sarcoma virus enhancer/promoter
   6268..6448    +  LTR            5' LTR (truncated): truncated 5' long terminal repeat (LTR) from HIV-1
   6495..6620    +  misc_feature   HIV-1 Ψ: packaging signal of human immunodeficiency virus type 1
   6604..6967    +  CDS            HIV-1 gag (fragment): gag protein from human immunodeficiency virus 1; gag
   7113..7346    +  misc_feature   RRE: The Rev response element (RRE) of HIV-1 allows for Rev-dependent mRNA export from the nucleus to the cytoplasm.
   7723..7749    +  CDS            Rev (fragment): human immunodeficiency virus 1 (HIV-1) Rev protein; rev; enhances nuclear export of unspliced and incompletely spliced viral mRNAs
   7753..7993    +  promoter       U6 promoter: RNA polymerase III promoter for human U6 snRNA
   8023..8098    +  misc_RNA       gRNA scaffold: guide RNA scaffold for the Streptococcus pyogenes CRISPR/Cas9 system
   8154..8271    +  misc_feature   cPPT/CTS: central polypurine tract and central termination sequence of HIV-1
