[The description below was written by a language model from this plasmid's Addgene catalogue record and pLannotate feature annotations shown in this document.]
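Description:
CDK11A gRNA (BRDN0001147032) is a third-generation lentiviral guide RNA plasmid built on the lentiGuide-Puro backbone and designed to direct Streptococcus pyogenes Cas9 to the human CDK11A gene, which encodes a cyclin-dependent kinase. It is propagated in E. coli as a high-copy plasmid through a ColE1/pUC-type origin with ampicillin selection from the β-lactamase gene. An f1 origin, an SV40 origin and remnants of a lac/T7/T3 cloning region are also annotated in the backbone.

The lentiviral transfer cassette begins with an RSV promoter fused to a truncated HIV-1 5' LTR, an arrangement that makes genomic RNA production Tat-independent. This is followed by the Ψ packaging signal with a gag fragment and the Rev response element, and the cassette ends in a self-inactivating ΔU3 3' LTR with a downstream SV40 polyadenylation signal. Within the proviral region, a human U6 RNA polymerase III promoter drives the 20-nucleotide CDK11A spacer joined to the SpCas9 gRNA scaffold. A cPPT/CTS element, which aids nuclear import of the provirus, follows. An EF-1α core promoter with its intron A then expresses puromycin N-acetyltransferase, so transduced mammalian cells can be selected with puromycin, and a WPRE enhances transcript expression.

The plasmid does not encode Cas9, so it must be paired with a separate Cas9 vector or used in cells that already express the nuclease. It belongs to a human kinome gRNA collection used for CRISPR knockout studies. The depositor notes that the guide was designed against a GenBank reference sequence that has since been withdrawn, so its targeting should be checked against current annotation.
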