Addgene plasmid #75891: CDK11A gRNA (BRDN0001147032)
Purpose: 3rd generation lentiviral gRNA plasmid targeting human CDK11A
Depositing lab: John Doench & David Root. Depositing organization: Broad Institute. Publication: Optimized sgRNA design to maximize activity and minimize off-target effects of CRISPR-Cas9. Doench JG, Fusi N, Sullender M, Hegde M, Vaimberg EW, Donovan KF, Smith I, Tothova Z, Wilen C, Orchard R, Virgin HW, Listgarten J, Root DE. Nat Biotechnol. 2016 Jan 18. doi: 10.1038/nbt.3437. PubMed 26780180.
Backbone
  Vector backbone: lentiGuide-Puro
  Backbone manufacturer: Zhang Lab (Addgene plasmid # 52963)
  Vector type: Mammalian Expression, Lentiviral, CRISPR
  Selectable markers: Puromycin
Growth in bacteria
  Bacterial resistance: Ampicillin, 100 μg/mL
  Growth temperature: 37°C
  Growth strain: DH5alpha
  Copy number: High Copy
Gene/Insert
  Gene/Insert name: CDK11A (alt name: CDK11A)
  gRNA/shRNA sequence: CTACATCGTGATGAACTACG
  Species: H. sapiens (human)
  Entrez Gene: CDK11A (a.k.a. CDC2L2, CDC2L3, CDK11-p110, CDK11-p46, CDK11-p58, PITSLRE, p58GTA)
  Promoter: hU6
  Cloning method: Unknown
  Sequencing primers: 5′ U6-F; 3′ pS2-R
Terms and licenses: Academic/Nonprofit Terms; Industry Terms: Not Available to Industry
Depositor comments: The gRNA was designed to target a Genbank reference sequence which has since been removed from the database. Note that this plasmid does NOT contain Cas9. It should be used in conjunction with lentiCas9-Blast (Addgene #52962) or otherwise with cell lines already expressing Cas9. Browse the full kinome gRNA library at http://www.addgene.org/pooled-library/broadgpp-human-kinome/ or visit http://www.broadinstitute.org/rnai/public/ for detailed protocols and information.
How to cite: CDK11A gRNA (BRDN0001147032) was a gift from John Doench & David Root (Addgene plasmid # 75891 ; http://n2t.net/addgene:75891 ; RRID:Addgene_75891)
