>Addgene plasmid #75891 | CDK11A gRNA (BRDN0001147032) | depositor partial sequence | sequence record 143351 | Target Sequence
CTACATCGTGATGAACTACG
