>Addgene plasmid #75891 | CDK11A gRNA (BRDN0001147032) | addgene partial sequence | sequence record 184769 | hU6-F
CGTAGAAAGTAATAATTTCTTGGGTAGTTTGCAGTTTTAAAATTATGTTTTAAAATGGACTATCATATGC
TTACCGTAACTTGAAAGTATTTCGATTTCTTGGCTTTATATATCTTGTGGAAAGGACGAAACACCGCTAC
ATCGTGATGAACTACGGTTTTAGAGCTAGAAATAGCAAGTTAAAATAAGGCTAGTCCGTTATCAACTTGA
AAAAGTGGCACCGAGTCGGTGCTTTTTTAAGCTTGGCGTAACTAGATCTTGAGACAAATGGCAGTATTCA
TCCACAATTTTAAAAGAAAAGGGGGGATTGGGGGGTACAGTGCAGGGGAAAGAATAGTAGACATAATAGC
AACAGACATACAAACTAAAGAATTACAAAAACAAATTACAAAAATTCAAAATTTTCGGGTTTATTACAGG
GACAGCAGAGATCCACTTTGGCGCCGGCTCGAGGGGGCCCGGGTGCAAAGATGGATAAAGTTTTAAACAG
AGAGGAATCTTTGCAGCTAATGGACCTTCTAGGTCTTGAAAGGAGTGGGAATTGGCTCCGGTGCCCGTCA
GTGGGCAGAG
